Addgene plasmid #77243: FYN gRNA (BRDN0001147691)
Purpose: 3rd generation lentiviral gRNA plasmid targeting human FYN
Depositing lab: John Doench & David Root. Depositing organization: Broad Institute. Publication: Optimized sgRNA design to maximize activity and minimize off-target effects of CRISPR-Cas9. Doench JG, Fusi N, Sullender M, Hegde M, Vaimberg EW, Donovan KF, Smith I, Tothova Z, Wilen C, Orchard R, Virgin HW, Listgarten J, Root DE. Nat Biotechnol. 2016 Jan 18. doi: 10.1038/nbt.3437. PubMed 26780180.
Backbone
  Vector backbone: lentiGuide-Puro
  Backbone manufacturer: Zhang Lab (Addgene plasmid # 52963)
  Vector type: Mammalian Expression, Lentiviral, CRISPR
  Selectable markers: Puromycin
Growth in bacteria
  Bacterial resistance: Ampicillin, 100 μg/mL
  Growth temperature: 37°C
  Growth strain: DH5alpha
  Copy number: High Copy
Gene/Insert
  Gene/Insert name: FYN (alt names: FYN; NM_002037.5)
  gRNA/shRNA sequence: ACGGGGACCTTGCGTACGAG
  Species: H. sapiens (human)
  Entrez Gene: FYN (a.k.a. SLK, SYN, p59-FYN)
  Promoter: hU6
  Cloning method: Unknown
  Sequencing primers: 5′ U6-F; 3′ pS2-R
Terms and licenses: Academic/Nonprofit Terms; Industry Terms: Not Available to Industry
Depositor comments: The gRNA was designed to target the following Genbank reference sequence(s): NM_002037.5,NM_153047.3,NM_153048.3. Note that this plasmid does NOT contain Cas9. It should be used in conjunction with lentiCas9-Blast (Addgene #52962) or otherwise with cell lines already expressing Cas9. Browse the full kinome gRNA library at http://www.addgene.org/pooled-library/broadgpp-human-kinome/ or visit http://www.broadinstitute.org/rnai/public/ for detailed protocols and information.
How to cite: FYN gRNA (BRDN0001147691) was a gift from John Doench & David Root (Addgene plasmid # 77243 ; http://n2t.net/addgene:77243 ; RRID:Addgene_77243)
