[The description below was written by a language model from this plasmid's Addgene catalogue record and pLannotate feature annotations shown in this document.]
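Description:
FYN gRNA (BRDN0001147691) is a third-generation lentiviral guide RNA plasmid built on the lentiGuide-Puro backbone and designed to target the human FYN gene, which encodes a Src-family tyrosine kinase. It belongs to a collection of guides directed against the human kinome. In bacteria the 8.3 kb plasmid is maintained through a high-copy ColE1/pUC-type origin and selected with ampicillin via the β-lactamase gene. An f1 origin, an SV40 origin and remnants of lac and phage-promoter cloning sequences are also present in the backbone.

The lentiviral transfer cassette begins with an RSV promoter fused to a truncated HIV-1 5' LTR, which drives Tat-independent production of the viral genomic RNA. This is followed by the Ψ packaging signal, a partial gag sequence, the Rev response element and a central polypurine tract. It ends in a ΔU3 self-inactivating 3' LTR with a downstream SV40 polyadenylation signal. Within this unit, a human U6 RNA polymerase III promoter transcribes the 20-nucleotide FYN-specific spacer joined to the Streptococcus pyogenes Cas9 guide scaffold. The depositor states that the guide was designed against three FYN reference transcripts. A separate EF-1α promoter with its first intron expresses puromycin N-acetyltransferase for selection of transduced mammalian cells, and a WPRE enhances transcript expression.

The plasmid does not encode Cas9, so it must be paired with a separate Cas9 lentivirus or used in cells that already express the nuclease. Its typical use is to package virus for stable guide delivery in order to knock out FYN in human cells.
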