Features (pLannotate 1.2.2; 29 found; start..end, strand, type, name):
     14..80      +  CDS            small t antigen (fragment): SV40 (simian virus 40) small t antigen
    106..317     +  promoter       EF-1α core promoter: core promoter for human elongation factor EF-1α
    318..1256    +  intron         EF-1α intron A: intron upstream of the start codon of human EF-1α
   1278..1877    +  CDS            PuroR (fragment): puromycin N-acetyltransferase; pac from Streptomyces; confers resistance to puromycin
   1893..2481    +  misc_feature   WPRE: woodchuck hepatitis virus posttranscriptional regulatory element
   2532..2551    +  misc_feature   cPPT/CTS (fragment): central polypurine tract and central termination sequence of HIV-1
   2553..2786    +  LTR            3' LTR (ΔU3): self-inactivating 3' long terminal repeat (LTR) from HIV-1
   2864..2985    +  polyA_signal   SV40 poly(A) signal: SV40 polyadenylation signal
   3025..3160    +  rep_origin     SV40 ori: SV40 origin of replication
   3181..3199    -  promoter       T7 promoter: promoter for bacteriophage T7 RNA polymerase
   3207..3362    +  CDS            lacZα (fragment): LacZα fragment of β-galactosidase; lacZ fragment
   3367..3795    +  rep_origin     f1 ori (sequence partly withheld): f1 bacteriophage origin of replication; arrow indicates direction of (+) strand synthesis
   3848..3952    +  promoter       AmpR promoter: bla
   3953..4813    +  CDS            AmpR: β-lactamase; bla; confers resistance to ampicillin, carbenicillin, and related antibiotics
   4984..5572    +  rep_origin     ori: high-copy-number ColE1/pMB1/pBR322/pUC origin of replication
   5755..5847    +  CDS            lacI (fragment): lac repressor; lacI; The lac repressor binds to the lac operator to inhibit transcription in E. coli. This inhibition can be relieved by adding lactose or isopropyl-β-D-thiogalactopyranoside (IPTG).
   5860..5881    +  protein_bind   CAP binding site: CAP binding activates transcription in the presence of cAMP. E. coli catabolite activator protein
   5896..5926    +  promoter       lac promoter: promoter for the E. coli lac operon
   5934..5950    +  protein_bind   lac operator: The lac repressor binds to the lac operator to inhibit transcription in E. coli. This inhibition can be relieved by adding lactose or isopropyl-β-D-thiogalactopyranoside (IPTG). lac repressor encoded by lacI
   5995..6013    +  promoter       T3 promoter: promoter for bacteriophage T3 RNA polymerase
   6041..6267    +  promoter       RSV promoter: Rous sarcoma virus enhancer/promoter
   6268..6448    +  LTR            5' LTR (truncated): truncated 5' long terminal repeat (LTR) from HIV-1
   6495..6620    +  misc_feature   HIV-1 Ψ: packaging signal of human immunodeficiency virus type 1
   6604..6967    +  CDS            HIV-1 gag (fragment): gag protein from human immunodeficiency virus 1; gag
   7113..7346    +  misc_feature   RRE: The Rev response element (RRE) of HIV-1 allows for Rev-dependent mRNA export from the nucleus to the cytoplasm.
   7723..7749    +  CDS            Rev (fragment): human immunodeficiency virus 1 (HIV-1) Rev protein; rev; enhances nuclear export of unspliced and incompletely spliced viral mRNAs
   7753..7993    +  promoter       U6 promoter: RNA polymerase III promoter for human U6 snRNA
   8023..8098    +  misc_RNA       gRNA scaffold: guide RNA scaffold for the Streptococcus pyogenes CRISPR/Cas9 system
   8154..8271    +  misc_feature   cPPT/CTS: central polypurine tract and central termination sequence of HIV-1
>Addgene plasmid #77243 | FYN gRNA (BRDN0001147691) | addgene full sequence | sequence record 187388 | Addgene Assembled Sequence
CCCGGGTGCAAAGATGGATAAAGTTTTAAACAGAGAGGAATCTTTGCAGCTAATGGACCTTCTAGGTCTT
GAAAGGAGTGGGAATTGGCTCCGGTGCCCGTCAGTGGGCAGAGCGCACATCGCCCACAGTCCCCGAGAAG
TTGGGGGGAGGGGTCGGCAATTGATCCGGTGCCTAGAGAAGGTGGCGCGGGGTAAACTGGGAAAGTGATG
TCGTGTACTGGCTCCGCCTTTTTCCCGAGGGTGGGGGAGAACCGTATATAAGTGCAGTAGTCGCCGTGAA
CGTTCTTTTTCGCAACGGGTTTGCCGCCAGAACACAGGTAAGTGCCGTGTGTGGTTCCCGCGGGCCTGGC
CTCTTTACGGGTTATGGCCCTTGCGTGCCTTGAATTACTTCCACCTGGCTGCAGTACGTGATTCTTGATC
CCGAGCTTCGGGTTGGAAGTGGGTGGGAGAGTTCGAGGCCTTGCGCTTAAGGAGCCCCTTCGCCTCGTGC
TTGAGTTGAGGCCTGGCCTGGGCGCTGGGGCCGCCGCGTGCGAATCTGGTGGCACCTTCGCGCCTGTCTC
GCTGCTTTCGATAAGTCTCTAGCCATTTAAAATTTTTGATGACCTGCTGCGACGCTTTTTTTCTGGCAAG
ATAGTCTTGTAAATGCGGGCCAAGATCTGCACACTGGTATTTCGGTTTTTGGGGCCGCGGGCGGCGACGG
GGCCCGTGCGTCCCAGCGCACATGTTCGGCGAGGCGGGGCCTGCGAGCGCGGCCACCGAGAATCGGACGG
GGGTAGTCTCAAGCTGGCCGGCCTGCTCTGGTGCCTGGCCTCGCGCCGCCGTGTATCGCCCCGCCCTGGG
CGGCAAGGCTGGCCCGGTCGGCACCAGTTGCGTGAGCGGAAAGATGGCCGCTTCCCGGCCCTGCTGCAGG
GAGCTCAAAATGGAGGACGCGGCGCTCGGGAGAGCGGGCGGGTGAGTCACCCACACAAAGGAAAAGGGCC
TTTCCGTCCTCAGCCGTCGCTTCATGTGACTCCACGGAGTACCGGGCGCCGTCCAGGCACCTCGATTAGT
TCTCGAGCTTTTGGAGTACGTCGTCTTTAGGTTGGGGGGAGGGGTTTTATGCGATGGAGTTTCCCCACAC
TGAGTGGGTGGAGACTGAAGTTAGGCCAGCTTGGCACTTGATGTAATTCTCCTTGGAATTTGCCCTTTTT
GAGTTTGGATCTTGGTTCATTCTCAAGCCTCAGACAGTGGTTCAAAGTTTTTTTCTTCCATTTCAGGTGT
CGTGACGTACGGCCACCATGACCGAGTACAAGCCCACGGTGCGCCTCGCCACCCGCGACGACGTCCCCAG
GGCCGTACGCACCCTCGCCGCCGCGTTCGCCGACTACCCCGCCACGCGCCACACCGTCGATCCGGACCGC
CACATCGAGCGGGTCACCGAGCTGCAAGAACTCTTCCTCACGCGCGTCGGGCTCGACATCGGCAAGGTGT
GGGTCGCGGACGACGGCGCCGCCGTGGCGGTCTGGACCACGCCGGAGAGCGTCGAAGCGGGGGCGGTGTT
CGCCGAGATCGGCCCGCGCATGGCCGAGTTGAGCGGTTCCCGGCTGGCCGCGCAGCAACAGATGGAAGGC
CTCCTGGCGCCGCACCGGCCCAAGGAGCCCGCGTGGTTCCTGGCCACCGTCGGAGTCTCGCCCGACCACC
AGGGCAAGGGTCTGGGCAGCGCCGTCGTGCTCCCCGGAGTGGAGGCGGCCGAGCGCGCCGGGGTGCCCGC
CTTCCTGGAGACCTCCGCGCCCCGCAACCTCCCCTTCTACGAGCGGCTCGGCTTCACCGTCACCGCCGAC
GTCGAGGTGCCCGAAGGACCGCGCACCTGGTGCATGACCCGCAAGCCCGGTGCCTGAACGCGTTAAGTCG
ACAATCAACCTCTGGATTACAAAATTTGTGAAAGATTGACTGGTATTCTTAACTATGTTGCTCCTTTTAC
GCTATGTGGATACGCTGCTTTAATGCCTTTGTATCATGCTATTGCTTCCCGTATGGCTTTCATTTTCTCC
TCCTTGTATAAATCCTGGTTGCTGTCTCTTTATGAGGAGTTGTGGCCCGTTGTCAGGCAACGTGGCGTGG
TGTGCACTGTGTTTGCTGACGCAACCCCCACTGGTTGGGGCATTGCCACCACCTGTCAGCTCCTTTCCGG
GACTTTCGCTTTCCCCCTCCCTATTGCCACGGCGGAACTCATCGCCGCCTGCCTTGCCCGCTGCTGGACA
GGGGCTCGGCTGTTGGGCACTGACAATTCCGTGGTGTTGTCGGGGAAATCATCGTCCTTTCCTTGGCTGC
TCGCCTGTGTTGCCACCTGGATTCTGCGCGGGACGTCCTTCTGCTACGTCCCTTCGGCCCTCAATCCAGC
GGACCTTCCTTCCCGCGGCCTGCTGCCGGCTCTGCGGCCTCTTCCGCGTCTTCGCCTTCGCCCTCAGACG
AGTCGGATCTCCCTTTGGGCCGCCTCCCCGCGTCGACTTTAAGACCAATGACTTACAAGGCAGCTGTAGA
TCTTAGCCACTTTTTAAAAGAAAAGGGGGGACTGGAAGGGCTAATTCACTCCCAACGAAGACAAGATCTG
CTTTTTGCTTGTACTGGGTCTCTCTGGTTAGACCAGATCTGAGCCTGGGAGCTCTCTGGCTAACTAGGGA
ACCCACTGCTTAAGCCTCAATAAAGCTTGCCTTGAGTGCTTCAAGTAGTGTGTGCCCGTCTGTTGTGTGA
CTCTGGTAACTAGAGATCCCTCAGACCCTTTTAGTCAGTGTGGAAAATCTCTAGCAGTACGTATAGTAGT
TCATGTCATCTTATTATTCAGTATTTATAACTTGCAAAGAAATGAATATCAGAGAGTGAGAGGAACTTGT
TTATTGCAGCTTATAATGGTTACAAATAAAGCAATAGCATCACAAATTTCACAAATAAAGCATTTTTTTC
ACTGCATTCTAGTTGTGGTTTGTCCAAACTCATCAATGTATCTTATCATGTCTGGCTCTAGCTATCCCGC
CCCTAACTCCGCCCATCCCGCCCCTAACTCCGCCCAGTTCCGCCCATTCTCCGCCCCATGGCTGACTAAT
TTTTTTTATTTATGCAGAGGCCGAGGCCGCCTCGGCCTCTGAGCTATTCCAGAAGTAGTGAGGAGGCTTT
TTTGGAGGCCTAGGGACGTACCCAATTCGCCCTATAGTGAGTCGTATTACGCGCGCTCACTGGCCGTCGT
TTTACAACGTCGTGACTGGGAAAACCCTGGCGTTACCCAACTTAATCGCCTTGCAGCACATCCCCCTTTC
GCCAGCTGGCGTAATAGCGAAGAGGCCCGCACCGATCGCCCTTCCCAACAGTTGCGCAGCCTGAATGGCG
AATGGG
[124 nt withheld, positions 3367-3490]
C
[91 nt withheld, positions 3492-3582]
A
[49 nt withheld, positions 3584-3632]
CCTTTGACGTTGGAGTCCACGTTCTTT
[37 nt withheld, positions 3660-3696]
ACCCTATCTCGGTCTATTCTTTTGATTTATAAGGGATTTTGCCGATTTCGGCCTATTGGTTAAAAAATGA
GCTGATTTAACAAAAATTTAACGCGAATTTTAACAAAATATTAACGCTTACAATTTAGGTGGCACTTTTC
GGGGAAATGTGCGCGGAACCCCTATTTGTTTATTTTTCTAAATACATTCAAATATGTATCCGCTCATGAG
ACAATAACCCTGATAAATGCTTCAATAATATTGAAAAAGGAAGAGTATGAGTATTCAACATTTCCGTGTC
GCCCTTATTCCCTTTTTTGCGGCATTTTGCCTTCCTGTTTTTGCTCACCCAGAAACGCTGGTGAAAGTAA
AAGATGCTGAAGATCAGTTGGGTGCACGAGTGGGTTACATCGAACTGGATCTCAACAGCGGTAAGATCCT
TGAGAGTTTTCGCCCCGAAGAACGTTTTCCAATGATGAGCACTTTTAAAGTTCTGCTATGTGGCGCGGTA
TTATCCCGTATTGACGCCGGGCAAGAGCAACTCGGTCGCCGCATACACTATTCTCAGAATGACTTGGTTG
AGTACTCACCAGTCACAGAAAAGCATCTTACGGATGGCATGACAGTAAGAGAATTATGCAGTGCTGCCAT
AACCATGAGTGATAACACTGCGGCCAACTTACTTCTGACAACGATCGGAGGACCGAAGGAGCTAACCGCT
TTTTTGCACAACATGGGGGATCATGTAACTCGCCTTGATCGTTGGGAACCGGAGCTGAATGAAGCCATAC
CAAACGACGAGCGTGACACCACGATGCCTGTAGCAATGGCAACAACGTTGCGCAAACTATTAACTGGCGA
ACTACTTACTCTAGCTTCCCGGCAACAATTAATAGACTGGATGGAGGCGGATAAAGTTGCAGGACCACTT
CTGCGCTCGGCCCTTCCGGCTGGCTGGTTTATTGCTGATAAATCTGGAGCCGGTGAGCGTGGGTCTCGCG
GTATCATTGCAGCACTGGGGCCAGATGGTAAGCCCTCCCGTATCGTAGTTATCTACACGACGGGGAGTCA
GGCAACTATGGATGAACGAAATAGACAGATCGCTGAGATAGGTGCCTCACTGATTAAGCATTGGTAACTG
TCAGACCAAGTTTACTCATATATACTTTAGATTGATTTAAAACTTCATTTTTAATTTAAAAGGATCTAGG
TGAAGATCCTTTTTGATAATCTCATGACCAAAATCCCTTAACGTGAGTTTTCGTTCCACTGAGCGTCAGA
CCCCGTAGAAAAGATCAAAGGATCTTCTTGAGATCCTTTTTTTCTGCGCGTAATCTGCTGCTTGCAAACA
AAAAAACCACCGCTACCAGCGGTGGTTTGTTTGCCGGATCAAGAGCTACCAACTCTTTTTCCGAAGGTAA
CTGGCTTCAGCAGAGCGCAGATACCAAATACTGTTCTTCTAGTGTAGCCGTAGTTAGGCCACCACTTCAA
GAACTCTGTAGCACCGCCTACATACCTCGCTCTGCTAATCCTGTTACCAGTGGCTGCTGCCAGTGGCGAT
AAGTCGTGTCTTACCGGGTTGGACTCAAGACGATAGTTACCGGATAAGGCGCAGCGGTCGGGCTGAACGG
GGGGTTCGTGCACACAGCCCAGCTTGGAGCGAACGACCTACACCGAACTGAGATACCTACAGCGTGAGCT
ATGAGAAAGCGCCACGCTTCCCGAAGGGAGAAAGGCGGACAGGTATCCGGTAAGCGGCAGGGTCGGAACA
GGAGAGCGCACGAGGGAGCTTCCAGGGGGAAACGCCTGGTATCTTTATAGTCCTGTCGGGTTTCGCCACC
TCTGACTTGAGCGTCGATTTTTGTGATGCTCGTCAGGGGGGCGGAGCCTATGGAAAAACGCCAGCAACGC
GGCCTTTTTACGGTTCCTGGCCTTTTGCTGGCCTTTTGCTCACATGTTCTTTCCTGCGTTATCCCCTGAT
TCTGTGGATAACCGTATTACCGCCTTTGAGTGAGCTGATACCGCTCGCCGCAGCCGAACGACCGAGCGCA
GCGAGTCAGTGAGCGAGGAAGCGGAAGAGCGCCCAATACGCAAACCGCCTCTCCCCGCGCGTTGGCCGAT
TCATTAATGCAGCTGGCACGACAGGTTTCCCGACTGGAAAGCGGGCAGTGAGCGCAACGCAATTAATGTG
AGTTAGCTCACTCATTAGGCACCCCAGGCTTTACACTTTATGCTTCCGGCTCGTATGTTGTGTGGAATTG
TGAGCGGATAACAATTTCACACAGGAAACAGCTATGACCATGATTACGCCAAGCGCGCAATTAACCCTCA
CTAAAGGGAACAAAAGCTGGAGCTGCAAGCTTAATGTAGTCTTATGCAATACTCTTGTAGTCTTGCAACA
TGGTAACGATGAGTTAGCAACATGCCTTACAAGGAGAGAAAAAGCACCGTGCATGCCGATTGGTGGAAGT
AAGGTGGTACGATCGTGCCTTATTAGGAAGGCAACAGACGGGTCTGACATGGATTGGACGAACCACTGAA
TTGCCGCATTGCAGAGATATTGTATTTAAGTGCCTAGCTCGATACATAAACGGGTCTCTCTGGTTAGACC
AGATCTGAGCCTGGGAGCTCTCTGGCTAACTAGGGAACCCACTGCTTAAGCCTCAATAAAGCTTGCCTTG
AGTGCTTCAAGTAGTGTGTGCCCGTCTGTTGTGTGACTCTGGTAACTAGAGATCCCTCAGACCCTTTTAG
TCAGTGTGGAAAATCTCTAGCAGTGGCGCCCGAACAGGGACTTGAAAGCGAAAGGGAAACCAGAGGAGCT
CTCTCGACGCAGGACTCGGCTTGCTGAAGCGCGCACGGCAAGAGGCGAGGGGCGGCGACTGGTGAGTACG
CCAAAAATTTTGACTAGCGGAGGCTAGAAGGAGAGAGATGGGTGCGAGAGCGTCAGTATTAAGCGGGGGA
GAATTAGATCGCGATGGGAAAAAATTCGGTTAAGGCCAGGGGGAAAGAAAAAATATAAATTAAAACATAT
AGTATGGGCAAGCAGGGAGCTAGAACGATTCGCAGTTAATCCTGGCCTGTTAGAAACATCAGAAGGCTGT
AGACAAATACTGGGACAGCTACAACCATCCCTTCAGACAGGATCAGAAGAACTTAGATCATTATATAATA
CAGTAGCAACCCTCTATTGTGTGCATCAAAGGATAGAGATAAAAGACACCAAGGAAGCTTTAGACAAGAT
AGAGGAAGAGCAAAACAAAAGTAAGACCACCGCACAGCAAGCGGCCGCTGATCTTCAGACCTGGAGGAGG
AGATATGAGGGACAATTGGAGAAGTGAATTATATAAATATAAAGTAGTAAAAATTGAACCATTAGGAGTA
GCACCCACCAAGGCAAAGAGAAGAGTGGTGCAGAGAGAAAAAAGAGCAGTGGGAATAGGAGCTTTGTTCC
TTGGGTTCTTGGGAGCAGCAGGAAGCACTATGGGCGCAGCGTCAATGACGCTGACGGTACAGGCCAGACA
ATTATTGTCTGGTATAGTGCAGCAGCAGAACAATTTGCTGAGGGCTATTGAGGCGCAACAGCATCTGTTG
CAACTCACAGTCTGGGGCATCAAGCAGCTCCAGGCAAGAATCCTGGCTGTGGAAAGATACCTAAAGGATC
AACAGCTCCTGGGGATTTGGGGTTGCTCTGGAAAACTCATTTGCACCACTGCTGTGCCTTGGAATGCTAG
TTGGAGTAATAAATCTCTGGAACAGATTTGGAATCACACGACCTGGATGGAGTGGGACAGAGAAATTAAC
AATTACACAAGCTTAATACACTCCTTAATTGAAGAATCGCAAAACCAGCAAGAAAAGAATGAACAAGAAT
TATTGGAATTAGATAAATGGGCAAGTTTGTGGAATTGGTTTAACATAACAAATTGGCTGTGGTATATAAA
ATTATTCATAATGATAGTAGGAGGCTTGGTAGGTTTAAGAATAGTTTTTGCTGTACTTTCTATAGTGAAT
AGAGTTAGGCAGGGATATTCACCATTATCGTTTCAGACCCACCTCCCAACCCCGAGGGGACCCAGAGAGG
GCCTATTTCCCATGATTCCTTCATATTTGCATATACGATACAAGGCTGTTAGAGAGATAATTAGAATTAA
TTTGACTGTAAACACAAAGATATTAGTACAAAATACGTGACGTAGAAAGTAATAATTTCTTGGGTAGTTT
GCAGTTTTAAAATTATGTTTTAAAATGGACTATCATATGCTTACCGTAACTTGAAAGTATTTCGATTTCT
TGGCTTTATATATCTTGTGGAAAGGACGAAACACCGACGGGGACCTTGCGTACGAGGTTTTAGAGCTAGA
AATAGCAAGTTAAAATAAGGCTAGTCCGTTATCAACTTGAAAAAGTGGCACCGAGTCGGTGCTTTTTTAA
GCTTGGCGTAACTAGATCTTGAGACAAATGGCAGTATTCATCCACAATTTTAAAAGAAAAGGGGGGATTG
GGGGGTACAGTGCAGGGGAAAGAATAGTAGACATAATAGCAACAGACATACAAACTAAAGAATTACAAAA
ACAAATTACAAAAATTCAAAATTTTCGGGTTTATTACAGGGACAGCAGAGATCCACTTTGGCGCCGGCTC
GAGGGGG
