>Addgene plasmid #77243 | FYN gRNA (BRDN0001147691) | depositor partial sequence | sequence record 144703 | Target Sequence
ACGGGGACCTTGCGTACGAG
