>Addgene plasmid #77243 | FYN gRNA (BRDN0001147691) | addgene partial sequence | sequence record 187387 | hU6-F
GTAGAAAGTAATAATTTCTTGGGTAGTTTGCAGTTTTAAAATTATGTTTTAAAATGGACTATCATATGCT
TACCGTAACTTGAAAGTATTTCGATTTCTTGGCTTTATATATCTTGTGGAAAGGACGAAACACCGACGGG
GACCTTGCGTACGAGGTTTTAGAGCTAGAAATAGCAAGTTAAAATAAGGCTAGTCCGTTATCAACTTGAA
AAAGTGGCACCGAGTCGGTGCTTTTTTAAGCTTGGCGTAACTAGATCTTGAGACAAATGGCAGTATTCAT
CCACAATTTTAAAAGAAAAGGGGGGATTGGGGGGTACAGTGCAGGGGAAAGAATAGTAGACATAATAGCA
ACAGACATACAAACTAAAGAATTACAAAAACAAATTACAAAAATTCAAAATTTTCGGGTTTATTACAGGG
ACAGCAGAGATCCACTTTGGCGCCGGCTCGAGGGGGCCCGGGTGCAAAGATGGATAAAGTTTTAAACAGA
GAGGAATCTTTGCAGCTAATGGACCTTCTAGGTCTTGAAAGGAGTGGGAATTGGCTCCGGTGCCCGTCAG
TGGGCAGAGC
